Addgene plasmid #91795: pCRIS-PITChv2-dTAG-BSD (BRD4)
Purpose: PITCh dTAG donor vector for FKBP_F36V-2xHA-P2A-BSD knock-in into the C-terminus of the human BRD4 locus.
Depositing lab: James Bradner & Behnam Nabet. Publication: The dTAG system for immediate and target-specific protein degradation. Nabet B, Roberts JM, Buckley DL, Paulk J, Dastjerdi S, Yang A, Leggett AL, Erb MA, Lawlor MA, Souza A, Scott TG, Vittori S, Perry JA, Qi J, Winter GE, Wong KK, Gray NS, Bradner JE. Nat Chem Biol. 2018 May;14(5):431-441. doi: 10.1038/s41589-018-0021-8. Epub 2018 Mar 26. PubMed 29581585.
Backbone
  Vector backbone: pCRIS-PITChv2 (addgene #63672)
  Backbone manufacturer: Takashi Yamamoto lab
  Backbone size w/o insert (bp): 4579
  Total vector size (bp): 5537
  Modifications to backbone: A C-terminal dTAG cassette for endogenous protein degradation replaced the EGFP cassette in the original pCRIS-PITChv2 plasmid (addgene #63672)
  Vector type: Mammalian Expression, CRISPR
  Selectable markers: Hygromycin
Growth in bacteria
  Bacterial resistance: Ampicillin, 100 μg/mL
  Growth temperature: 37°C
  Growth strain: DH5alpha
  Copy number: High Copy
Gene/Insert
  Gene/Insert name: FKBP_F36V-2xHA-P2A-BSD
  Species: Synthetic
  Mutation: Phenylalanine 36 to valine in FKBP12
  Promoter: Promotorless
  Cloning method: Gibson Cloning
  Sequencing primers: 5′ tcgcccttaattgtgagcgga; 3′ gaaaggacagtgggagtggca
Resource information
  A portion of this plasmid was derived from a plasmid made by: Takashi Yamamoto lab (addgene #63672)
Terms and licenses: Academic/Nonprofit Terms; Industry Terms: Not Available to Industry
Depositor comments: See: Sakuma, T., Nakade, S., Sakane, Y., Suzuki, K.-I. & Yamamoto, T. MMEJ-assisted gene knock-in using TALENs and CRISPR-Cas9 with the PITCh systems. Nat Protoc 11, 118–133 (2016). for the original backbone and general cloning protocol.
How to cite: pCRIS-PITChv2-dTAG-BSD (BRD4) was a gift from James Bradner & Behnam Nabet (Addgene plasmid # 91795 ; http://n2t.net/addgene:91795 ; RRID:Addgene_91795)
