[The description below was written by a language model from this plasmid's Addgene catalogue record and pLannotate feature annotations shown in this document.]
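Description:
pCRIS-PITChv2-dTAG-BSD (BRD4) is a 5.5 kb donor plasmid for CRISPR-based, microhomology-mediated end-joining (PITCh) knock-in in mammalian cells, built on the pCRIS-PITChv2 backbone by replacing the original EGFP cassette with a C-terminal dTAG cassette using Gibson assembly. It is propagated in E. coli as a high-copy plasmid through a ColE1/pUC-type origin and selected with ampicillin (AmpR). The annotation also picks up short remnants of earlier vector generations (fragments of f1 ori, lacZα, KanR, a CMV enhancer and a lac operator), which do not appear to be functional parts of the design.

The payload is a promoterless FKBP12(F36V)-2xHA-P2A-BSD cassette, followed in the feature table by a bGH polyadenylation signal. It is intended to be inserted in frame at the 3′ end of the human BRD4 coding sequence, so that expression depends on the endogenous BRD4 promoter. The F36V mutant of FKBP12 binds synthetic ligands that do not bind wild-type FKBP, which lets heterobifunctional dTAG degrader molecules direct the tagged BRD4 protein for rapid degradation. The two HA epitopes allow detection of the fusion, and the P2A peptide releases blasticidin S deaminase as a separate protein, so that blasticidin resistance reports correct in-frame integration. The BRD4 microhomology arms and PITCh guide RNA target sites expected in such a donor are not annotated in the feature table.

Outside the knock-in cassette, the backbone carries an SV40 promoter-driven hygromycin phosphotransferase gene with an SV40 poly(A) signal, which matches the hygromycin marker listed in the catalogue. The construct is used to generate cell lines in which endogenous BRD4 can be depleted on demand.
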