Features (pLannotate 1.2.2; 16 found; start..end, strand, type, name):
     58..1080    +  CDS            hph: KHYB_ECOLX - Experimental evidence at protein level: Swiss-Prot protein existence level 1. The aminoglycoside phosphotransferases achieve inactivation of their antibiotic substrates by phosphorylation. Only phosphorylates hygromycin and closely related compounds such as demethyl analogs and destomycin. From Escherichia coli.
   1093..1218    +  CDS            ble (fragment): BLE_KLEPN - Experimental evidence at protein level: Swiss-Prot protein existence level 1. Binding protein with a strong affinity to the bleomycin family of antibiotics. Binds to CL990; an antimitotic-antibiotic compound. From Klebsiella pneumoniae.
   1213..1334    +  polyA_signal   SV40 poly(A) signal: SV40 polyadenylation signal
   1387..2247    -  CDS            AmpR: β-lactamase; bla; confers resistance to ampicillin, carbenicillin, and related antibiotics
   2250..2346    -  promoter       AmpR promoter (fragment): bla
   2376..2400    -  CDS            KanR (fragment): aminoglycoside phosphotransferase; aph(3')-Ia; confers resistance to kanamycin
   2511..3099    +  rep_origin     ori: high-copy-number ColE1/pMB1/pBR322/pUC origin of replication
   3324..3341    +  terminator     rrnB T2 terminator (fragment): transcription terminator T2 from the E. coli rrnB gene
   3366..3385    -  CDS            lacZα (fragment): LacZα fragment of β-galactosidase; lacZ fragment
   3841..3857    +  protein_bind   lac operator: The lac repressor binds to the lac operator to inhibit transcription in E. coli. This inhibition can be relieved by adding lactose or isopropyl-β-D-thiogalactopyranoside (IPTG). lac repressor encoded by lacI
   3884..3968    +  enhancer       CMV enhancer (fragment): human cytomegalovirus immediate early enhancer
   4058..4378    +  CDS            DmrB: F36V mutant of FK506-binding protein FKBP12 binds synthetic ligands that do not bind wild-type FKBP
   4505..4901    +  CDS            BSD (fragment): blasticidin S deaminase; Aspergillus terreus BSD; confers resistance to blasticidin
   4983..5094    +  polyA_signal   bGH poly(A) signal: bovine growth hormone polyadenylation signal
   5095..5203    +  rep_origin     f1 ori (fragment): f1 bacteriophage origin of replication; arrow indicates direction of (+) strand synthesis
   5217..9       +  promoter       SV40 promoter (across the origin): SV40 enhancer and early promoter
>Addgene plasmid #91795 | pCRIS-PITChv2-dTAG-BSD (BRD4) | addgene full sequence | sequence record 197291 | Addgene NGS Result
TTTTGCAAAAAGCTCCCGGGAGCTTGTATATCCATTTTCGGATCTGATCAGCACGTGATGAAAAAGCCTG
AACTCACCGCGACGTCTGTCGAGAAGTTTCTGATCGAAAAGTTCGACAGCGTTTCCGACCTGATGCAGCT
CTCGGAGGGCGAAGAATCTCGTGCTTTCAGCTTCGATGTAGGAGGGCGTGGATATGTCCTGCGGGTAAAT
AGCTGCGCCGATGGTTTCTACAAAGATCGTTATGTTTATCGGCACTTTGCATCGGCCGCGCTCCCGATTC
CGGAAGTGCTTGACATTGGGGAATTCAGCGAGAGCCTGACCTATTGCATCTCCCGCCGTGCACAGGGTGT
CACGTTGCAAGACCTGCCTGAAACCGAACTGCCCGCTGTTCTGCAGCCGGTCGCGGAGGCCATGGATGCG
ATCGCTGCGGCCGATCTTAGCCAGACGAGCGGGTTCGGCCCATTCGGACCGCAAGGAATCGGTCAATACA
CTACATGGCGTGATTTCATATGCGCGATTGCTGATCCCCATGTGTATCACTGGCAAACTGTGATGGACGA
CACCGTCAGTGCGTCCGTCGCGCAGGCTCTCGATGAGCTGATGCTTTGGGCCGAGGACTGCCCCGAAGTC
CGGCACCTCGTGCACGCGGATTTCGGCTCCAACAATGTCCTGACGGACAATGGCCGCATAACAGCGGTCA
TTGACTGGAGCGAGGCGATGTTCGGGGATTCCCAATACGAGGTCGCCAACATCTTCTTCTGGAGGCCGTG
GTTGGCTTGTATGGAGCAGCAGACGCGCTACTTCGAGCGGAGGCATCCGGAGCTTGCAGGATCGCCGCGG
CTCCGGGCGTATATGCTCCGCATTGGTCTTGACCAACTCTATCAGAGCTTGGTTGACGGCAATTTCGATG
ATGCAGCTTGGGCGCAGGGTCGATGCGACGCAATCGTCCGATCCGGAGCCGGGACTGTCGGGCGTACACA
AATCGCCCGCAGAAGCGCGGCCGTCTGGACCGATGGCTGTGTAGAAGTACTCGCCGATAGTGGAAACCGA
CGCCCCAGCACTCGTCCGAGGGCAAAGGAATAGCACGTGCTACGAGATTTCGATTCCACCGCCGCCTTCT
ATGAAAGGTTGGGCTTCGGAATCGTTTTCCGGGACGCCGGCTGGATGATCCTCCAGCGCGGGGATCTCAT
GCTGGAGTTCTTCGCCCACCCCAACTTGTTTATTGCAGCTTATAATGGTTACAAATAAAGCAATAGCATC
ACAAATTTCACAAATAAAGCATTTTTTTCACTGCATTCTAGTTGTGGTTTGTCCAAACTCATCAATGTAT
CTTATCATGTCTGTATACCGTCGACCTCTAGCTAGAGCTTGGCGTAATCATTGTCATTACCAATGCTTAA
TCAGTGAGGCACCTATCTCAGCGATCTGTCTATTTCGTTCATCCATAGTTGCCTGACTCCCCGTCGTGTA
GATAACTACGATACGGGAGGGCTTACCATCTGGCCCCAGCGCTGCGATGATACCGCGAGAACCACGCTCA
CCGGCTCCGGATTTATCAGCAATAAACCAGCCAGCCGGAAGGGCCGAGCGCAGAAGTGGTCCTGCAACTT
TATCCGCCTCCATCCAGTCTATTAATTGTTGCCGGGAAGCTAGAGTAAGTAGTTCGCCAGTTAATAGTTT
GCGCAACGTTGTTGCCATCGCTACAGGCATCGTGGTGTCACGCTCGTCGTTTGGTATGGCTTCATTCAGC
TCCGGTTCCCAACGATCAAGGCGAGTTACATGATCCCCCATGTTGTGCAAAAAAGCGGTTAGCTCCTTCG
GTCCTCCGATCGTTGTCAGAAGTAAGTTGGCCGCAGTGTTATCACTCATGGTTATGGCAGCACTGCATAA
TTCTCTTACTGTCATGCCATCCGTAAGATGCTTTTCTGTGACTGGTGAGTACTCAACCAAGTCATTCTGA
GAATAGTGTATGCGGCGACCGAGTTGCTCTTGCCCGGCGTCAATACGGGATAATACCGCGCCACATAGCA
GAACTTTAAAAGTGCTCATCATTGGAAAACGTTCTTCGGGGCGAAAACTCTCAAGGATCTTACCGCTGTT
GAGATCCAGTTCGATGTAACCCACTCGTGCACCCAACTGATCTTCAGCATCTTTTACTTTCACCAGCGTT
TCTGGGTGAGCAAAAACAGGAAGGCAAAATGCCGCAAAAAAGGGAATAAGGGCGACACGGAAATGTTGAA
TACTCATATTCTTCCTTTTTCAATATTATTGAAGCATTTATCAGGGTTATTGTCTCATGAGCGGATACAT
ATTTGAATGTATTTAGAAAAATAAACAAATAGGGGTCAGTGTTACAACCAATTAACCAATTCTGAACATT
ATCGCGAGCCCATTTATACCTGAATATGGCTCATAACACCCCTTGCTCATGACCAAAATCCCTTAACGTG
AGTTACGCGCGCGTCGTTCCACTGAGCGTCAGACCCCGTAGAAAAGATCAAAGGATCTTCTTGAGATCCT
TTTTTTCTGCGCGTAATCTGCTGCTTGCAAACAAAAAAACCACCGCTACCAGCGGTGGTTTGTTTGCCGG
ATCAAGAGCTACCAACTCTTTTTCCGAAGGTAACTGGCTTCAGCAGAGCGCAGATACCAAATACTGTTCT
TCTAGTGTAGCCGTAGTTAGCCCACCACTTCAAGAACTCTGTAGCACCGCCTACATACCTCGCTCTGCTA
ATCCTGTTACCAGTGGCTGCTGCCAGTGGCGATAAGTCGTGTCTTACCGGGTTGGACTCAAGACGATAGT
TACCGGATAAGGCGCAGCGGTCGGGCTGAACGGGGGGTTCGTGCACACAGCCCAGCTTGGAGCGAACGAC
CTACACCGAACTGAGATACCTACAGCGTGAGCTATGAGAAAGCGCCACGCTTCCCGAAGGGAGAAAGGCG
GACAGGTATCCGGTAAGCGGCAGGGTCGGAACAGGAGAGCGCACGAGGGAGCTTCCAGGGGGAAACGCCT
GGTATCTTTATAGTCCTGTCGGGTTTCGCCACCTCTGACTTGAGCGTCGATTTTTGTGATGCTCGTCAGG
GGGGCGGAGCCTATGGAAAAACGCCAGCAACGCGGCCTTTTTACGGTTCCTGGCCTTTTGCTGGCCTTTT
GCTCACATGTTCTTTCCTGCGTTATCCCCTGATTCTGTGGATAACCGTATTACCGCCTTTGAGTGAGCTG
ATACCGCTCGCCGCAGCCGAACGACCGAGCGCAGCGAGTCAGTGAGCGAGGAAGCGGAAGGCGAGAGTAG
GGAACTGCCAGGCATCAAACTAAGCAGAAGGCCCCTGACGGATGGCCTTTTTGCGTTTCTACAAACTCTT
TCTGTGTTGTAAAACGACGGCCAGTCTTAAGCTCGGGCCCCCTGGGCGGTTCTGATAACGAGTAATCGTT
AATCCGCAAATAACGTAAAAACCCGCTTCGGCGGGTTTTTTTATGGGGAGAGTTTAGGGAAAGAGCATTT
GTCAGAATATTTAAGGGCGCCTGTCACTTTGCTTGATATATGAGAATTATTTAACCTTATAAATGAGAAA
AAAGCAACGCACTTTAAATAAGATACGTTGCTTTTTCGATTGATGAACACCTATAATTAAACTATTCATC
TATTATTTATGATTTTTTGTATATACAATATTTCTAGTTTGTTAAAGAGAATTAAGAAAATAAATCTCGA
AAATAATAAAGGGAAAATCAGTTTTTGATATCAAAATTATACATGTCAACGATAATACAAAATATAATAC
AAACTATAAGATGTTATCAGTATTTATTATCATTTAGAATAAATTTTGTGTCGCCCTTAATTGTGAGCGG
ATAACAATTACGAGCTTCATGCACAGTGGCGTTGACATTGATTATTGACTAGTTATTAATAGTAATCAAT
TACGGGGTCATTAGTTCATAGCCCATATATGGAGTTCCGCGTTACATAGCATCGTACGCGTACGTGTTTG
GATTGACATGAATTTCCAGAGTGGTGGCGGTGGCTCGGGCGGTGGTGGGTCGGGTGGCGGCGGATCTGGA
GTGCAGGTGGAAACCATCTCCCCAGGAGACGGGCGCACCTTCCCCAAGCGCGGCCAGACCTGCGTGGTGC
ACTACACCGGGATGCTTGAAGATGGAAAGAAAGTTGATTCCTCCCGGGACAGAAACAAGCCCTTTAAGTT
TATGCTAGGCAAGCAGGAGGTGATCCGAGGCTGGGAAGAAGGGGTTGCCCAGATGAGTGTGGGTCAGAGA
GCCAAACTGACTATATCTCCAGATTATGCCTATGGTGCCACTGGGCACCCAGGCATCATCCCACCACATG
CCACTCTCGTCTTCGATGTGGAGCTTCTAAAACTGGAAGGCTCGGGCTACCCCTACGACGTGCCCGACTA
CGCCGGCTATCCGTATGATGTCCCGGACTATGCAGGCGCTACTAACTTCAGCCTGCTGAAGCAGGCTGGA
GACGTGGAGGAGAACCCTGGACCTATGGCCAAGCCTTTGTCTCAAGAAGAATCCACCCTCATTGAAAGAG
CAACGGCTACAATCAACAGCATCCCCATCTCTGAAGACTACAGCGTCGCCAGCGCAGCTCTCTCTAGCGA
CGGCCGCATCTTCACTGGTGTCAATGTATATCATTTTACTGGGGGACCTTGTGCAGAACTCGTGGTGCTG
GGCACTGCTGCTGCTGCGGCAGCTGGCAACCTGACTTGTATCGTCGCGATCGGAAATGAGAACAGGGGCA
TCTTGAGCCCCTGCGGACGGTGCCGACAGGTGCTTCTCGATCTGCATCCTGGGATCAAAGCCATAGTGAA
GGACAGTGATGGACAGCCGACGGCAGTTGGGATTCGTGAATTGCTGCCCTCTGGTTATGTGTGGGAGGGC
TGATGATCTATTGTCAATATTTGCCAAACACGTACGCGTACGATGCTCTAGAATGCTGATGGGCTAGCAA
AATCAGCCTCGACTGTGCCTTCTAGTTGCCAGCCATCTGTTGTTTGCCCCTCCCCCGTGCCTTCCTTGAC
CCTGGAAGGTGCCACTCCCACTGTCCTTTCCTAATAAAATGAGGAAATTGCATCACAACACTCAACCCTA
TCTCGGTCTATTCTTTTGATTTATAAGGGATTTTGCCGATTTCGGCCTATTGGTTAAAAAATGAGCTGAT
TTAACAAAAATTTAACGCGAATTAATTCTGTGGAATGTGTGTCAGTTAGGGTGTGGAAAGTCCCCAGGCT
CCCCAGCAGGCAGAAGTATGCAAAGCATGCATCTCAATTAGTCAGCAACCAGGTGTGGAAAGTCCCCAGG
CTCCCCAGCAGGCAGAAGTATGCAAAGCATGCATCTCAATTAGTCAGCAACCATAGTCCCGCCCCTAACT
CCGCCCATCCCGCCCCTAACTCCGCCCAGTTCCGCCCATTCTCCGCCCCATGGCTGACTAATTTTTTTTA
TTTATGCAGAGGCCGAGGCCGCCTCTGCCTCTGAGCTATTCCAGAAGTAGTGAGGAGGCTTTTTTGGAGG
CCTAGGC
